>Addgene plasmid #122569 | pGT-Ah2 | depositor full sequence | sequence record 234113 | pGT-Ah2 sequence 5749 bps
AACAACTTATATCGTATGGGGCTGACTTCAGGTGCTACATTTGAAGAGATAAATTGCACTGAAATCTAGA
AATATTTTATCTGATTAATAAGATGATCTTCTTGAGATCGTTTTGGTCTGCGCGTAATCTCTTGCTCTGA
AAACGAAAAAACCGCCTTGCAGGGCGGTTTTTCGAAGGTTCTCTGAGCTACCAACTCTTTGAACCGAGGT
AACTGGCTTGGAGGAGCGCAGTCACCAAAACTTGTCCTTTCAGTTTAGCCTTAACCGGCGCATGACTTCA
AGACTAACTCCTCTAAATCAATTACCAGTGGCTGCTGCCAGTGGTGCTTTTGCATGTCTTTCCGGGTTGG
ACTCAAGACGATAGTTACCGGATAAGGCGCAGCGGTCGGACTGAACGGGGGGTTCGTGCATACAGTCCAG
CTTGGAGCGAACTGCCTACCCGGAACTGAGTGTCAGGCGTGGAATGAGACAAACGCGGCCATAACAGCGG
AATGACACCGGTAAACCGAAAGGCAGGAACAGGAGAGCGCACGAGGGAGCCGCCAGGGGGAAACGCCTGG
TATCTTTATAGTCCTGTCGGGTTTCGCCACCACTGATTTGAGCGTCAGATTTCGTGATGCTTGTCAGGGG
GGCGGAGCCTATGGAAAAACGGCTTTGCCGCGGCCCTCTCACTTCCCTGTTAAGTATCTTCCTGGCATCT
TCCAGGAAATCTCCGCCCCGTTCGTAAGCCATTTCCGCTCGCCGCAGTCGAACGACCGAGCGTAGCGAGT
CAGTGAGCGAGGAAGCGGAATATATCCAGATCCTCTACGCCGGACGCATCGTGGCCGGATCAATTCCGTG
ATAGGTGGGCTGCCCTTCCTGGTTGGCTTGGTTTCATCAGCCATCCGCTTGCCCTCATCTGTTACGCCGG
CGGTAGCCGGCCAGCCTCGCAGAGCAGGATTCCCGTTGAGCACCGCCAGGTGCGAATAAGGGACAGTGAA
GAAGGAACACCCGCTCGCGGGTGGGCCTACTTCACCTATCCTGCCCGGCTGACGCCGTTGGATACACCAA
GGAAAGTCTACACGAACCCTTTGGCAAAATCCTGTATATCGTGCGAAAAAGGATGGATATACCGAAAAAA
TCGCTATAATGACCCCGAAGCAGGGTTATGCAGCGGAAAACGGAATTGATCCCCCTCGAATTGACGCGTA
ACCAGCAATAGACATAAGCGGCTATTTAACGACCCTGCCCTGAACCGACGACCGGGTCGAATTTGCTTTC
GAATTTCTGCCATTCATCCGCTTATTATCACTTATTCAGGCGTAGCAACCAGGCGTTTAAGGGCACCAAT
AACTGCCTTAAAAAAATTACGCCCCGCCCTGCCACTCATCGCAGTACTGTTGTAATTCATTAAGCATTCT
GCCGACATGGAAGCCATCACAAACGGCATGATGAACCTGAATCGCCAGCGGCATCAGCACCTTGTCGCCT
TGCGTATAATATTTGCCCATGGTGAAAACGGGGGCGAAGAAGTTGTCCATATTGGCCACGTTTAAATCAA
AACTGGTGAAACTCACCCAGGGATTGGCTGAGACGAAAAACATATTCTCAATAAACCCTTTAGGGAAATA
GGCCAGGTTTTCACCGTAACACGCCACATCTTGCGAATATATGTGTAGAAACTGCCGGAAATCGTCGTGG
TATTCACTCCAGAGCGATGAAAACGTTTCAGTTTGCTCATGGAAAACGGTGTAACAAGGGTGAACACTAT
CCCATATCACCAGCTCACCGTCTTTCATTGCCATACGTAATTCCGGATGAGCATTCATCAGGCGGGCAAG
AATGTGAATAAAGGCCGGATAAAACTTGTGCTTATTTTTCTTTACGGTCTTTAAAAAGGCCGTAATATCC
AGCTGAACGGTCTGGTTATAGGTACATTGAGCAACTGACTGAAATGCCTCAAAATGTTCTTTACGATGCC
ATTGGGATATATCAACGGTGGTATATCCAGTGATTTTTTTCTCCATACTCTTCCTTTTTCAATATTATTG
AAGCATTTATCAGGGTTATTGTCTCATGAGCGGATACATATTTGAATGTATTTAGAAAAATAAACAAATA
GGGGTTCCGCGCACATTTCCCCGAAAAGTGCCACCTGACGTCTAAGAAACCATTATTATCATGACATTAA
CCTATAAAAATAGGCGTATCACGAGGCCCTTTCGTCACGCGTCCTCGGTACCTAACAGGTTGGATGATAA
GTCCCCGGTCTTCGTATGCCGTCTTCTGCTTGGCGCGCCCTCGAGCAATTGCCGACCGAATTTTTATGTC
GTAAAGAGGGGCTTTGCAGGGGGTGGACTCAGAAAGATGAGAATAGATGACTATTGTAGTTGAAACACAT
AGAAAGTTGCTGATATACAGACCGATACGCATATCGGGATGAACCATGAGTACGTTCTTTTCTCAAAAAA
CATAAATATTCGAAAAGAGATGCAATAAATTAAGGAGAGGTTATAGTTTTAAATGATGAAAAGAAATATT
TAGGGAAGATTGTTTCGACGCGAATTGTTGATCTGGAAAATGATCACCTTATCGGACAAGCTTTAAAATA
GGAGGATATAAAAATATGAGTATTCAACATTTCCGTGTCGCCCTTATTCCCTTTTTTGCGGCATTTTGCC
TTCCTGTTTTTGCTCACCCAGAAACGCTGGTGAAAGTAAAAGATGCTGAAGATCAGTTGGGTGCACGAGT
GGGTTACATCGAACTGGATCTCAACAGCGGTAAGATCCTTGAGAGTTTTCGCCCCGAAGAACGTTTTCCA
ATGATGAGCACTTTTAAAGTTCTGCTATGTGGCGCGGTATTATCCCGTATTGACGCCGGGCAAGAGCAAC
TCGGTCGCCGCATACACTATTCTCAGAATGACTTGGTTGAGTACTCACCAGTCACAGAAAAGCATCTTAC
GGATGGCATGACAGTAAGAGAATTATGCAGTGCTGCCATAACCATGAGTGATAACACTGCGGCCAACTTA
CTTCTGACAACGATCGGAGGACCGAAGGAGCTAACCGCTTTTTTGCACAACATGGGGGATCATGTAACTC
GCCTTGATCGTTGGGAACCGGAGCTGAATGAAGCCATACCAAACGACGAGCGTGACACCACGATGCCTGT
AGCAATGGCAACAACGTTGCGCAAACTATTAACTGGCGAACTACTTACTCTAGCTTCCCGGCAACAATTA
ATAGACTGGATGGAGGCGGATAAAGTTGCAGGACCACTTCTGCGCTCGGCCCTTCCGGCTGGCTGGTTTA
TTGCTGATAAATCTGGAGCCGGTGAGCGTGGGTCTCGCGGTATCATTGCAGCACTGGGGCCAGATGGTAA
GCCCTCCCGTATCGTAGTTATCTACACGACGGGGAGTCAGGCAACTATGGATGAACGAAATAGACAGATC
GCTGAGATAGGTGCCTCACTGATTAAGCATTGGTAAATTATATTTAAACTCAATTTAAAGTAGGGAGAAT
AGATGCGTAAAGGCGAAGAGCTGTTCACTGGTTTCGTCACTATTCTGGTGGAACTGGATGGTGATGTCAA
CGGTCATAAGTTTTCCGTGCGTGGCGAGGGTGAAGGTGACGCAACTAATGGTAAACTGACGCTGAAGTTC
ATCTGTACTACTGGTAAACTGCCGGTACCTTGGCCGACTCTGGTAACGACGCTGACTTATGGTGTTCAGT
GCTTTGCTCGTTATCCGGACCACATGAAGCAGCATGACTTCTTCAAGTCCGCCATGCCGGAAGGCTATGT
GCAGGAACGCACGATTTCCTTTAAGGATGACGGCACGTACAAAACGCGTGCGGAAGTGAAATTTGAAGGC
GATACCCTGGTAAACCGCATTGAGCTGAAAGGCATTGACTTTAAAGAAGACGGCAATATCCTGGGCCATA
AGCTGGAATACAATTTTAACAGCCACAATGTTTACATCACCGCCGATAAACAAAAAAATGGCATTAAAGC
GAATTTTAAAATTCGCCACAACGTGGAGGATGGCAGCGTGCAGCTGGCTGATCACTACCAGCAAAACACT
CCAATCGGTGATGGTCCTGTTCTGCTGCCAGACAATCACTATCTGAGCACGCAAAGCGTTCTGTCTAAAG
ATCCGAACGAGAAACGCGATCACATGGTTCTGCTGGAGTTCGTAACCGCAGCGGGCATCACGCATGGTAT
GGATGAACTGTACAAATAAAAACAATAGGCCACATGCAACTGTCTAGAATGCGAGAGTAGGGAACTGCCA
GGCATCAAATAAAACGAAAGGCTCAGTCGAAAGACTGGGCCTTTCGTTTTATCTGTTGTTTGTCGGTGAA
CGCTCTCCTGAGTAGGACAAATCCGCCGGGAGCGGATTTGAACGTTGCGAAGCAACGGCCCGGAGGGTGG
CGGGCAGGACGCCCGCCATAAACTGCCAGGCATCAAATTAAGCAGAAGGCCATCCTGACGGATGGCCTTT
TTGCGTTTCTACCTGCAGGGCGCGCCAAGCAGAAGACGGCATACGAAGACCGGGGACTTATCATCCAACC
TGTTAGGATCCGTTTTAAATGATGAAAAGAAATATTTAGGGAAGATTGTTTCGACGCGAATTGTTGATCT
GGAAAATGATCACCTTATCGGACAAGCTTTAAAATAGGAGGATATAAAAATCATATGGAAAAAAAGGAAT
TTCGTGTTTTGATAAAATACTGTTTTCTGAAGGGAAAAAATACAGTGGAAGCAAAAACTTGGCTTGATAA
TGAGTTTCCGGACTCTGCCCCAGGGAAATCAACAATAATTGATTGGTATGCAAAATTCAAGCGTGGTGAA
ATGAGCACGGAGGACGGTGAACGCAGTGGACGCCCGAAAGAGGTGGTTACCGACGAAAACATCAAAAAAA
TCCACAAAATGATTTTGAATGACCGTAAAATGAAGTTGATCGAGATAGCAGAGGCCTTAAAGATATCAAA
GGAACGTGTTGGTCATATCATTCATCAATATTTGGATATGCGGAAGCTCTGTGCGAAATGGGTGCCGCGC
GAGCTCACATTTGACCAAAAACAACGACGTGTTGATGATTCTAAGCGGTGTTTGCAGCTGTTAACTCGTA
ATACACCCGAGTTTTTCCGTCGATATGTGACAATGGATGAAACATGGCTCCATCACTACACTCCTGAGTC
CAATCGACAGTCGGCTGAGTGGACAGCGACCGGTGAACCGTCTCCGAAGCGTGGAAAGACTCAAAAGTCC
GCTGGCAAAGTAATGGCCTCTGTTTTTTGGGATGCGCATGGAATAATTTTTATCGATTATCTTGAGAAGG
GAAAAACCATCAACAGTGACTATTATATGGCGTTATTGGAGCGTTTGAAGGTCGAAATCGCGGCAAAACG
GCCCCACATGAAGAAGAAAAAAGTGTTGTTCCACCAAGACAACGCACCGTGCCACAAGTCATTGAGAACG
ATGGCAAAAATTCATGAATTGGGCTTCGAATTGCTTCCCCACCCGCCGTATTCTCCAGATCTGGCCCCCA
GCGACTTTTTCTTGTTCTCAGACCTCAAAAGGATGCTCGCAGGGAAAAAATTTGGCTGCAATGAAGAGGT
GATCGCCGAAACTGAGGCCTATTTTGAGGCAAAACCGAAGGAGTACTACCAAAATGGTATCAAAAAATTG
GAAGGTCGTTATAATCGTTGTATCGCTCTTGAAGGGAACTATGTTGAATAAGCGGCCGCCACCGCGGTGG
AGGGGAATT
Features (pLannotate 1.2.2; 11 found; start..end, strand, type, name):
    102..647     +  rep_origin     p15A ori: Plasmids containing the medium-copy-number p15A origin of replication can be propagated in E. coli cells that contain a second plasmid with the ColE1 origin.
    735..790     +  rep_origin     RSF ori (fragment): Plasmids containing the RSF 1030 origin of replication can be propagated in E. coli cells that contain additional plasmids with compatible origins.
    839..884     -  CDS            traJ (fragment): oriT-recognizing protein; traJ
    917..1026    -  oriT           oriT: incP origin of transfer
   1347..2006    -  CDS            CmR: chloramphenicol acetyltransferase; cat; confers resistance to chloramphenicol
   2007..2111    -  promoter       AmpR promoter: bla
   2606..3466    +  CDS            AmpR: β-lactamase; bla; confers resistance to ampicillin, carbenicillin, and related antibiotics
   3503..4216    +  CDS            superfolder GFP: GFP variant that folds robustly even when fused to poorly folded proteins (Pédelacq et al., 2006)
   4276..4362    +  terminator     rrnB T1 terminator: Escherichia coli rrnB; transcription terminator T1 from the E. coli rrnB gene
   4454..4481    +  terminator     rrnB T2 terminator: transcription terminator T2 from the E. coli rrnB gene
   5721..5742    -  misc_feature   MCS (fragment): pBluescript multiple cloning site
