>Addgene plasmid #122569 | pGT-Ah2 | addgene full sequence | sequence record 243529 | Addgene Partial NGS Result
ATGAGTATTCAACATTTCCGTGTCGCCCTTATTCCCTTTTTTGCGGCATTTTGCCTTCCTGTTTTTGCTC
ACCCAGAAACGCTGGTGAAAGTAAAAGATGCTGAAGATCAGTTGGGTGCACGAGTGGGTTACATCGAACT
GGATCTCAACAGCGGTAAGATCCTTGAGAGTTTTCGCCCCGAAGAACGTTTTCCAATGATGAGCACTTTT
AAAGTTCTGCTATGTGGCGCGGTATTATCCCGTATTGACGCCGGGCAAGAGCAACTCGGTCGCCGCATAC
ACTATTCTCAGAATGACTTGGTTGAGTACTCACCAGTCACAGAAAAGCATCTTACGGATGGCATGACAGT
AAGAGAATTATGCAGTGCTGCCATAACCATGAGTGATAACACTGCGGCCAACTTACTTCTGACAACGATC
GGAGGACCGAAGGAGCTAACCGCTTTTTTGCACAACATGGGGGATCATGTAACTCGCCTTGATCGTTGGG
AACCGGAGCTGAATGAAGCCATACCAAACGACGAGCGTGACACCACGATGCCTGTAGCAATGGCAACAAC
GTTGCGCAAACTATTAACTGGCGAACTACTTACTCTAGCTTCCCGGCAACAATTAATAGACTGGATGGAG
GCGGATAAAGTTGCAGGACCACTTCTGCGCTCGGCCCTTCCGGCTGGCTGGTTTATTGCTGATAAATCTG
GAGCCGGTGAGCGTGGGTCTCGCGGTATCATTGCAGCACTGGGGCCAGATGGTAAGCCCTCCCGTATCGT
AGTTATCTACACGACGGGGAGTCAGGCAACTATGGATGAACGAAATAGACAGATCGCTGAGATAGGTGCC
TCACTGATTAAGCATTGGTAAATTATATTTAAACTCAATTTAAAGTAGGGAGAATAGATGCGTAAAGGCG
AAGAGCTGTTCACTGGTTTCGTCACTATTCTGGTGGAACTGGATGGTGATGTCAACGGTCATAAGTTTTC
CGTGCGTGGCGAGGGTGAAGGTGACGCAACTAATGGTAAACTGACGCTGAAGTTCATCTGTACTACTGGT
AAACTGCCGGTACCTTGGCCGACTCTGGTAACGACGCTGACTTATGGTGTTCAGTGCTTTGCTCGTTATC
CGGACCACATGAAGCAGCATGACTTCTTCAAGTCCGCCATGCCGGAAGGCTATGTGCAGGAACGCACGAT
TTCCTTTAAGGATGACGGCACGTACAAAACGCGTGCGGAAGTGAAATTTGAAGGCGATACCCTGGTAAAC
CGCATTGAGCTGAAAGGCATTGACTTTAAAGAAGACGGCAATATCCTGGGCCATAAGCTGGAATACAATT
TTAACAGCCACAATGTTTACATCACCGCCGATAAACAAAAAAATGGCATTAAAGCGAATTTTAAAATTCG
CCACAACGTGGAGGATGGCAGCGTGCAGCTGGCTGATCACTACCAGCAAAACACTCCAATCGGTGATGGT
CCTGTTCTGCTGCCAGACAATCACTATCTGAGCACGCAAAGCGTTCTGTCTAAAGATCCGAACGAGAAAC
GCGATCACATGGTTCTGCTGGAGTTCGTAACCGCAGCGGGCATCACGCATGGTATGGATGAACTGTACAA
ATAAAAACAATAGGCCACATGCAACTGTCTAGAATGCGAGAGTAGGGAACTGCCAGGCATCAAATAAAAC
GAAAGGCTCAGTCGAAAGACTGGGCCTTTCGTTTTATCTGTTGTTTGTCGGTGAACGCTCTCCTGAGTAG
GACAAATCCGCCGGGAGCGGATTTGAACGTTGCGAAGCAACGGCCCGGAGGGTGGCGGGCAGGACGCCCG
CCATAAACTGCCAGGCATCAAATTAAGCAGAAGGCCATCCTGACGGATGGCCTTTTTGCGTTTCTACCTG
CAGGGCGCGCCAAGCAGAAGACGGCATACGAAGACCGGGGACTTATCATCCAACCTGTTAGGATCCGTTT
TAAATGATGAAAAGAAATATTTAGGGAAGATTGTTTCGACGCGAATTGTTGATCTGGAAAATGATCACCT
TATCGGACAAGCTTTAAAATAGGAGGATATAAAAATCATATGGAAAAAAAGGAATTTCGTGTTTTGATAA
AATACTGTTTTCTGAAGGGAAAAAATACAGTGGAAGCAAAAACTTGGCTTGATAATGAGTTTCCGGACTC
TGCCCCAGGGAAATCAACAATAATTGATTGGTATGCAAAATTCAAGCGTGGTGAAATGAGCACGGAGGAC
GGTGAACGCAGTGGACGCCCGAAAGAGGTGGTTACCGACGAAAACATCAAAAAAATCCACAAAATGATTT
TGAATGACCGTAAAATGAAGTTGATCGAGATAGCAGAGGCCTTAAAGATATCAAAGGAACGTGTTGGTCA
TATCATTCATCAATATTTGGATATGCGGAAGCTCTGTGCGAAATGGGTGCCGCGCGAGCTCACATTTGAC
CAAAAACAACGACGTGTTGATGATTCTAAGCGGTGTTTGCAGCTGTTAACTCGTAATACACCCGAGTTTT
TCCGTCGATATGTGACAATGGATGAAACATGGCTCCATCACTACACTCCTGAGTCCAATCGACAGTCGGC
TGAGTGGACAGCGACCGGTGAACCGTCTCCGAAGCGTGGAAAGACTCAAAAGTCCGCTGGCAAAGTAATG
GCCTCTGTTTTTTGGGATGCGCATGGAATAATTTTTATCGATTATCTTGAGAAGGGAAAAACCATCAACA
GTGACTATTATATGGCGTTATTGGAGCGTTTGAAGGTCGAAATCGCGGCAAAACGGCCCCACATGAAGAA
GAAAAAAGTGTTGTTCCACCAAGACAACGCACCGTGCCACAAGTCATTGAGAACGATGGCAAAAATTCAT
GAATTGGGCTTCGAATTGCTTCCCCACCCGCCGTATTCTCCAGATCTGGCCCCCAGCGACTTTTTCTTGT
TCTCAGACCTCAAAAGGATGCTCGCAGGGAAAAAATTTGGTTGCAATGAAGAGGTGATCGCCGAAACTGA
GGCCTATTTTGAGGCAAAACCGAAGGAGTACTACCAAAATGGTATCAAAAAATTGGAAGGTCGTTATAAT
CGTTGTATCGCTCTTGAAGGGAACTATGTTGAATAAGCGGCCGCCACCGCGGTGGAGGGGAATTAACAAC
TTATATCGTATGGGGCTGACTTCAGGTGCTACATTTGAAGAGATAAATTGCACTGAAATCTAGAAATATT
TTATCTGATTAATAAGATGATCTTCTTGAGATCGTTTTGGTCTGCGCGTAATCTCTTGCTCTGAAAACGA
AAAAACCGCCTTGCAGGGCGGTTTTTCGAAGGTTCTCTGAGCTACCAACTCTTTGAACCGAGGTAACTGG
CTTGGAGGAGCGCAGTCACCAAAACTTGTCCTTTCAGTTTAGCCTTAACCGGCGCATGACTTCAAGACTA
ACTCCTCTAAATCAATTACCAGTGGCTGCTGCCAGTGGTGCTTTTGCATGTCTTTCCGGGTTGGACTCAA
GACGATAGTTACCGGATAAGGCGCAGCGGTCGGACTGAACGGGGGGTTCGTGCATACAGTCCAGCTTGGA
GCGAACTGCCTACCCGGAACTGAGTGTCAGGCGTGGAATGAGACAAACGCGGCCATAACAGCGGAATGAC
ACCGGTAAACCGAAAGGCAGGAACAGGAGAGCGCACGAGGGAGCCGCCAGGGGGAAACGCCTGGTATCTT
TATAGTCCTGTCGGGTTTCGCCACCACTGATTTGAGCGTCAGATTTCGTGATGCTTGTCAGGGGGGCGGA
GCCTATGGAAAAACGGCTTTGCCGCGGCCCTCTCACTTCCCTGTTAAGTATCTTCCTGGCATCTTCCAGG
AAATCTCCGCCCCGTTCGTAAGCCATTTCCGCTCGCCGCAGTCGAACGACCGAGCGTAGCGAGTCAGTGA
GCGAGGAAGCGGAATATATCCAGATCCTCTACGCCGGACGCATCGTGGCCGGATCAATTCCGTGATAGGT
GGGCTGCCCTTCCTGGTTGGCTTGGTTTCATCAGCCATCCGCTTGCCCTCATCTGTTACGCCGGCGGTAG
CCGGCCAGCCTCGCAGAGCAGGATTCCCGTTGAGCACCGCCAGGTGCGAATAAGGGACAGTGAAGAAGGA
ACACCCGCTCGCGGGTGGGCCTACTTCACCTATCCTGCCCGGCTGACGCCGTTGGATACACCAAGGAAAG
TCTACACGAACCCTTTGGCAAAATCCTGTATATCGTGCGAAAAAGGATGGATATACCGAAAAAATCGCTA
TAATGACCCCGAAGCAGGGTTATGCAGCGGAAAACGGAATTGATCCCCCTCGAATTGACGCGTAACCAGC
AATAGACATAAGCGGCTATTTAACGACCCTGCCCTGAACCGACGACCGGGTCGAATTTGCTTTCGAATTT
CTGCCATTCATCCGCTTATTATCACTTATTCAGGCGTAGCAACCAGGCGTTTAAGGGCACCAATAACTGC
CTTAAAAAAATTACGCCCCGCCCTGCCACTCATCGCAGTACTGTTGTAATTCATTAAGCATTCTGCCGAC
ATGGAAGCCATCACAAACGGCATGATGAACCTGAATCGCCAGCGGCATCAGCACCTTGTCGCCTTGCGTA
TAATATTTGCCCATGGTGAAAACGGGGGCGAAGAAGTTGTCCATATTGGCCACGTTTAAATCAAAACTGG
TGAAACTCACCCAGGGATTGGCTGAGACGAAAAACATATTCTCAATAAACCCTTTAGGGAAATAGGCCAG
GTTTTCACCGTAACACGCCACATCTTGCGAATATATGTGTAGAAACTGCCGGAAATCGTCGTGGTATTCA
CTCCAGAGCGATGAAAACGTTTCAGTTTGCTCATGGAAAACGGTGTAACAAGGGTGAACACTATCCCATA
TCACCAGCTCACCGTCTTTCATTGCCATACGTAATTCCGGATGAGCATTCATCAGGCGGGCAAGAATGTG
AATAAAGGCCGGATAAAACTTGTGCTTATTTTTCTTTACGGTCTTTAAAAAGGCCGTAATATCCAGCTGA
ACGGTCTGGTTATAGGTACATTGAGCAACTGACTGAAATGCCTCAAAATGTTCTTTACGATGCCATTGGG
ATATATCAACGGTGGTATATCCAGTGATTTTTTTCTCCATACTCTTCCTTTTTCAATATTATTGAAGCAT
TTATCAGGGTTATTGTCTCATGAGCGGATACATATTTGAATGTATTTAGAAAAATAAACAAATAGGGGTT
CCGCGCACATTTCCCCGAAAAGTGCCACCTGACGTCTAAGAAACCATTATTATCATGACATTAACCTATA
AAAATAGGCGTATCACGAGGCCCTTTCGTCACGCGTCCTCGGTACCTAACAGGTTGGATGATAAGTCCCC
GGTCTTCGTATGCCGTCTTCTGCTTGGCGCGCCCTCGAGCAATTGCCGACCGAATTTTTATGTCGTAAAG
AGGGGCTTTGCAGGGGGTGGACTCAGAAAGATGAGAATAGATGACTATTGTAGTTGAAACACATAGAAAG
TTGCTGATATACAGACCGATACGCATATCGGGATGAACCATGAGTACGTTCTTTTCTCAAAAAACATAAA
TATTCGAAAAGAGATGCAATAAATTAAGGAGAGGTTATAGTTTTAAATGATGAAAAGAAATATTTAGGGA
AGATTGTTTCGACGCGAATTGTTGATCTGGAAAATGATCACCTTATCGGACAAGCTTTAAAATAGGAGGA
TATAAAAAT
Features (pLannotate 1.2.2; 11 found; start..end, strand, type, name):
      1..861     +  CDS            AmpR: β-lactamase; bla; confers resistance to ampicillin, carbenicillin, and related antibiotics
    898..1611    +  CDS            superfolder GFP: GFP variant that folds robustly even when fused to poorly folded proteins (Pédelacq et al., 2006)
   1671..1757    +  terminator     rrnB T1 terminator: Escherichia coli rrnB; transcription terminator T1 from the E. coli rrnB gene
   1849..1876    +  terminator     rrnB T2 terminator: transcription terminator T2 from the E. coli rrnB gene
   3116..3137    -  misc_feature   MCS (fragment): pBluescript multiple cloning site
   3246..3791    +  rep_origin     p15A ori: Plasmids containing the medium-copy-number p15A origin of replication can be propagated in E. coli cells that contain a second plasmid with the ColE1 origin.
   3879..3934    +  rep_origin     RSF ori (fragment): Plasmids containing the RSF 1030 origin of replication can be propagated in E. coli cells that contain additional plasmids with compatible origins.
   3983..4028    -  CDS            traJ (fragment): oriT-recognizing protein; traJ
   4061..4170    -  oriT           oriT: incP origin of transfer
   4491..5150    -  CDS            CmR: chloramphenicol acetyltransferase; cat; confers resistance to chloramphenicol
   5151..5255    -  promoter       AmpR promoter: bla
