[The description below was written by a language model from this plasmid's Addgene catalogue record and pLannotate feature annotations shown in this document.]
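Description:
pGT-Ah2 is a 5.7 kb mobilizable bacterial donor plasmid from the MAGIC (metagenomic engineering of gut microbiomes in situ) toolkit, built to deliver a Himar transposon carrying a selectable and fluorescent payload from an E. coli donor into recipient bacteria. It replicates from a p15A origin (catalogued as low copy) and is maintained under dual chloramphenicol and ampicillin selection. The chloramphenicol acetyltransferase gene sits on the backbone, where it is driven by a bla-type (AmpR) promoter. An incP (RP4-type) oriT, flanked by a traJ fragment, allows the plasmid to be transferred by conjugation when the transfer machinery is supplied in trans by the donor strain. Small fragments annotated as an RSF origin and a pBluescript multiple cloning site appear to be cloning remnants.

The roughly 1.6 kb synthetic payload consists of a β-lactamase coding sequence followed closely by superfolder GFP in the same orientation, an arrangement consistent with a two-gene operon, and it ends at the rrnB T1 and T2 terminators. This gives recipients that acquire the cargo both ampicillin/carbenicillin resistance and green fluorescence, so transconjugants can be selected or detected and sorted. No promoter for this cassette is annotated. The catalogue describes the payload as lying within a Himar transposon, but neither feature table annotates the transposon inverted repeats or a Himar transposase gene. There are sizeable unannotated stretches, notably downstream of the terminators, that may hold these elements, but the record does not confirm their position. The two feature tables describe the same 5,749 nt sequence with different start coordinates.
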