Addgene plasmid #122569: pGT-Ah2
Purpose: MAGIC donor plasmid (Himar transposon with beta-lactamase/sfGFP payload)
Depositing lab: Harris Wang. Depositing organization: Columbia University. Publication: Metagenomic engineering of the mammalian gut microbiome in situ. Ronda C, Chen SP, Cabral V, Yaung SJ, Wang HH. Nat Methods. 2019 Feb;16(2):167-170. doi: 10.1038/s41592-018-0301-y. Epub 2019 Jan 14. PubMed 30643213.
Backbone
  Vector backbone: pGT-Ah2
  Backbone size w/o insert (bp): 4100
  Total vector size (bp): 5749
  Vector type: Bacterial Expression, Synthetic Biology
Growth in bacteria
  Bacterial resistance: Chloramphenicol and Ampicillin, 25 & 100 μg/mL
  Growth temperature: 37°C
  Growth strain: DH5alpha
  Copy number: Low Copy
Gene/Insert
  Gene/Insert name: beta-lactamase/sfGFP
  Species: Synthetic
  Insert size (bp): 1614
  Cloning method: Gibson Cloning
  Sequencing primers: 5′ GGGTGGACTCAGAAAGATGAGA; 3′ GGCCGTTGCTTCGCAACGTT
Terms and licenses: Academic/Nonprofit Terms; Industry Terms: Not Available to Industry
Depositor comments: See supplemental tables of the referenced paper for more information on each plasmid.
How to cite: pGT-Ah2 was a gift from Harris Wang (Addgene plasmid # 122569 ; http://n2t.net/addgene:122569 ; RRID:Addgene_122569)
